>Addgene plasmid #156529 | pD649-HAsp-SCN3B-Fc(DAPA)-AviTag-6xHis | addgene full sequence | sequence record 368603 | Addgene NGS Result
TTCTGGAATAGCTCAGAGGCAGAGGCGGCCTCGGCCTCTGCATAAATAAAAAAAATTAGTCAGCCATGGG
GCGGAGAATGGGCGGAACTGGGCGGAGTTAGGGGCGGGATGGGCGGAGTTAGGGGCGGGACTATGGTTGC
TGACTAATTGAGATGCATGCTTTGCATACTTCTGCCTGCTGGGGAGCCTGGGGACTTTCCACACCTGGTT
GCTGACTAATTGAGATGCATGCTTTGCATACTTCTGCCTGCTGGGGAGCCTGGGGACTTTCCACACCCTA
ACTGACACACATTCCACAGAATTAATTCGCGTTAAATTTTTGTTAAATCAGCTCATTTTTTAACCAATAG
GCCGAAATCGGCAAAATCCCTTATAAATCAAAAGAATAGACCGAGATAGGGTTGAGTGTTGTGATGCAAT
TTCCTCATTTTATTAGGAAAGGACAGTGGGAGTGGCACCTTCCAGGGTCAAGGAAGGCACGGGGGAGGGG
CAAACAACAGATGGCTGGCAACTAGAAGGCACAGTCGAGGCTGATTTTCTCTATCTATTTATTTTACTAC
TCAAGACTATCTTGCAAAGTAGAAGAACCCTGTCTGCAGTATGACGACCGTGTATACCCGATTGGCTTAC
CGGGTAACGCGTTGTGCCAGTGACTACAGGCCGGCCTTAGTGGTGATGGTGGTGGTGTTCATGCCACTCA
ATCTTCTGAGCCTCGAAAATATCATTAAGACCGCTGCCGCCGGGGCTCAGGCTCAGGGACTTCTGGGTGT
AGTGGTTGTGCAGGGCCTCGTGCATCACGCTGCAGCTGAACACGTTGCCCTGCTGCCACCTGGACTTGTC
CACGGTCAGCTTGCTGTACAGGAAGAAGCTGCCGTCGCTGTCCAGCACTGGGGGGGTGGTCTTGTAGTTG
TTCTCGGGCTGGCCGTTGCTCTCCCACTCCACGGCGATATCGCTGGGGTAGAAGCCCTTCACCAGACAGG
TCAGGGACACCTGGTTCTTGGTCATCTCCTCCCGGCTGGGGGGCAGGGTGTACACCTGGGGCTCCCGTGG
CTGGCCCTTGGCCTTGCTGATTGTCTTTTCGATTGGGGCAGCCAGGGCCTTGTTGGAGACTTTGCACTTG
TATTCTTTGCCGTTCAGCCAGTCCTGGTGCAGCACGGTCAGCACGGACACCACCCTGTAGGTGCTGTTGT
ACTGCTCCTCTCTGGGCTTGGTCTTGGCGTTGTGCACCTCCACGCCGTCCACGTACCAGTTGAACTTCAC
CTCTGGGTCCTCGTGGGACACGGCCACCACCACGCAGGTCACCTCGGGGGTCCTGCTGATCATCAGGGTG
TCCTTGGGCTTGGGGGGGAACAGGAACACGGAAGGCCCTCCCAGCAGTTCTGGAGCTGGGCAGGGGGGGC
AGGTGTGGGTCTTGTCGCCGCCCGGCGCGCCTTCAGACACCACGCTGGTGAAATCCTCGCCGGCTTCCTC
GGTCACTCTCAGAGGGATCAGTCTGGTGGTTTTCACGAAAGGCCGGTGGGCCTCGAACTCGAACTCTCTG
GACACGTTACAGGTGTACAGGCCGCTGTCGTTCAGGGTCACGTTCAGCACGGTGATGGACACGTCCTGCA
GATCCTTAGAGCCGTTCCACTGCAGTCTGCCCTGAAAGGGGCTTTCCACCTCTTGGTGGCCGTTTCTGTA
CTCGTAGATCAGGAAGTCCTTGCCGCCTTCGGGTCTGTAGAACCATTCCACCACGGTTGTGGCTTCCACT
TCCTCGCGCTTCATGCAGCTGATGCATCTCAGCTTCATAGGGTTGCCCTGCACGGCCTCTGTCTCAGAAG
GCACTTCCACACACACTGGAAAGGCGGCCGCAGCGAACACCAGGCAGAAGATGTAGCTCAGGGCAATGAT
GGTCTTCATGGTGGCGCTAGCAGGCGCGTTTTCGATAGAACCGAGGTGCAGTTGGACCTGGGAGTGGACA
CCTGTGGAGAGAAAGGCAAAGTGGATGTTATTCTATAGTGTCACCTAAATCGTATGTGTATGATACATAA
GGTTATGTATTAATTGTAGCCGCGTTCTAACGAAGCCAAGGGGGTGGGCCTATAGACTCTATAGGCGGTA
CTTACGTCACTCTTGGCACGGGGAATCCGCGTTCCAATGCACCGTTCCCGGCCGCGGAGGCTGGATCGGT
CCCGGTGTCTTCTATGGAGGTCAAAACAGCGTGGATGGCGTCTCCAGGCGATCTGACGGTTCACTAAACG
AGCTCTGCTTATATAGACCTCCCACCGTACACGCCTACCGCCCATTTGCGTCAATGGGGCGGAGTTGTTA
CGACATTTTGGAAAGTCCCGTTGATTTTGGTGCCAAAACAAACTCCCATTGACGTCAATGGGGTGGAGAC
TTGGAAATCCCCGTGAGTCAAACCGCTATCCACGCCCATTGATGTACTGCCAAAACCGCATCACCATGGT
AATAGCGATGACTAATACGTAGATGTACTGCCAAGTAGGAAAGTCCCATAAGGTCATGTACTGGGCATAA
TGCCAGGCGGGCCATTTACCGTCATTGACGTCAATAGGGGGCGTACTTGGCATATGATACACTTGATGTA
CTGCCAAGTGGGCAGTTTACCGTAAATACTCCACCCATTGACGTCAATGGAAAGTCCCTATTGGCGTTAC
TATGGGAACATACGTCATTATTGACGTCAATGGGCGGGGGTCGTTGGGCGGTCAGCCAGGCGGGCCATTT
ACCGTAAGTTATGTAACGCGGAACTCCATATATGGGCTATGAACTAATGACCCCGTAATTGATTACTATT
AATAACTAGTCAATAATCAATGCCAACATGGCGGTCATATTGGACATGAGCCAATATAAATGTACATATT
ATGATATAGATACAACGTATGCAATGGCCAATAGCCAATATTGATTTATGCTATATAACCAATGAATAAT
ATGGCTAATGGCCAATATTGAGTCAACGCCACTGTGCATGAAGCTCGTAATTGTTATCCGCTCACAATTA
AGGGCGACACAAAATTTATTCTAAATGATAATAAATACTGATAACATCTTATAGTTTGTATTATATTTTG
TATTATCGTTGACATGTATAATTTTGATATCAAAAACTGATTTTCCCTTTATTATTTTCGAGATTTATTT
TCTTAATTCTCTTTAACAAACTAGAAATATTGTATATACAAAAAATCATAAATAATAGATGAATAGTTTA
ATTATAGGTGTTCATCAATCGAAAAAGCAACGTATCTTATTTAAAGTGCGTTGCTTTTTTCTCATTTATA
AGGTTAAATAATTCTCATATATCAAGCAAAGTGACAGGCGCCCTTAAATATTCTGACAAATGCTCTTTCC
CTAAACTCCCCCCATAAAAAAACCCGCCGAAGCGGGTTTTTACGTTATTTGCGGATTAACGATTACTCGT
TATCAGAACCGCCCAGGGGGCCCGAGCTTAAGACTGGCCGTCGTTTTACAACACAGAAAGAGTTTGTAGA
AACGCAAAAAGGCCATCCGTCAGGGGCCTTCTGCTTAGTTTGATGCCTGGCAGTTCCCTACTCTCGCCTT
CCGCTTCCTCGCTCACTGACTCGCTGCGCTCGGTCGTTCGGCTGCGGCGAGCGGTATCAGCTCACTCAAA
GGCGGTAATACGGTTATCCACAGAATCAGGGGATAACGCAGGAAAGAACATGTGAGCAAAAGGCCAGCAA
AAGGCCAGGAACCGTAAAAAGGCCGCGTTGCTGGCGTTTTTCCATAGGCTCCGCCCCCCTGACGAGCATC
ACAAAAATCGACGCTCAAGTCAGAGGTGGCGAAACCCGACAGGACTATAAAGATACCAGGCGTTTCCCCC
TGGAAGCTCCCTCGTGCGCTCTCCTGTTCCGACCCTGCCGCTTACCGGATACCTGTCCGCCTTTCTCCCT
TCGGGAAGCGTGGCGCTTTCTCATAGCTCACGCTGTAGGTATCTCAGTTCGGTGTAGGTCGTTCGCTCCA
AGCTGGGCTGTGTGCACGAACCCCCCGTTCAGCCCGACCGCTGCGCCTTATCCGGTAACTATCGTCTTGA
GTCCAACCCGGTAAGACACGACTTATCGCCACTGGCAGCAGCCACTGGTAACAGGATTAGCAGAGCGAGG
TATGTAGGCGGTGCTACAGAGTTCTTGAAGTGGTGGGCTAACTACGGCTACACTAGAAGAACAGTATTTG
GTATCTGCGCTCTGCTGAAGCCAGTTACCTTCGGAAAAAGAGTTGGTAGCTCTTGATCCGGCAAACAAAC
CACCGCTGGTAGCGGTGGTTTTTTTGTTTGCAAGCAGCAGATTACGCGCAGAAAAAAAGGATCTCAAGAA
GATCCTTTGATCTTTTCTACGGGGTCTGACGCTCAGTGGAACGACGCGCGCGTAACTCACGTTAAGGGAT
TTTGGTCATGAGCAAGGGGTGTTATGAGCCATATTCAGGTATAAATGGGCTCGCGATAATGTTCAGAATT
GGTTAATTGGTTGTAACACTGACCCCTATTTGTTTATTTTTCTAAATACATTCAAATATGTATCCGCTCA
TGAGACAATAACCCTGATAAATGCTTCAATAATATTGAAAAAGGAAGAATATGAGTATTCAACATTTCCG
TGTCGCCCTTATTCCCTTTTTTGCGGCATTTTGCCTTCCTGTTTTTGCTCACCCAGAAACGCTGGTGAAA
GTAAAAGATGCTGAAGATCAGTTGGGTGCACGAGTGGGTTACATCGAACTGGATCTCAACAGCGGTAAGA
TCCTTGAGAGTTTTCGCCCCGAAGAACGTTTTCCAATGATGAGCACTTTTAAAGTTCTGCTATGTGGCGC
GGTATTATCCCGTATTGACGCCGGGCAAGAGCAACTCGGTCGCCGCATACACTATTCTCAGAATGACTTG
GTTGAGTACTCACCAGTCACAGAAAAGCATCTTACGGATGGCATGACAGTAAGAGAATTATGCAGTGCTG
CCATAACCATGAGTGATAACACTGCGGCCAACTTACTTCTGACAACGATCGGAGGACCGAAGGAGCTAAC
CGCTTTTTTGCACAACATGGGGGATCATGTAACTCGCCTTGATCGTTGGGAACCGGAGCTGAATGAAGCC
ATACCAAACGACGAGCGTGACACCACGATGCCTGTAGCGATGGCAACAACGTTGCGCAAACTATTAACTG
GCGAACTACTTACTCTAGCTTCCCGGCAACAATTAATAGACTGGATGGAGGCGGATAAAGTTGCAGGACC
ACTTCTGCGCTCGGCCCTTCCGGCTGGCTGGTTTATTGCTGATAAATCCGGAGCCGGTGAGCGTGGTTCT
CGCGGTATCATCGCAGCGCTGGGGCCAGATGGTAAGCCCTCCCGTATCGTAGTTATCTACACGACGGGGA
GTCAGGCAACTATGGATGAACGAAATAGACAGATCGCTGAGATAGGTGCCTCACTGATTAAGCATTGGTA
ATGACCATGATTACGCCAAGCTCTAGCTAGAGGTCGACGGTATACAGACATGATAAGATACATTGATGAG
TTTGGACAAACCACAACTAGAATGCAGTGAAAAAAATGCTTTATTTGTGAAATTTGTGATGCTATTGCTT
TATTTGTAACCATTATAAGCTGCAATAAACAAGTTGGGGTGGGCGAAGAACTCCAGCATGAGATCCCCGC
GCTGGAGGATCATCCAGCCGGCGTCCCGGAAAACGATTCCGAAGCCCAACCTTTCATAGAAGGCGGCGGT
GGAATCGAAATCTCGTAGCACGTGTCAGGCACCGGGCTTGCGGGTCATGCACCAGGTGCGCGGTCCTTCG
GGCACCTCGACGTCGGCGGTGACGGTGAAGCCGAGCCGCTCGTAGAAGGGGAGGTTGCGGGGCGCGGATG
TCTCCAGGAAGGCGGGCACCCCGGCGCGCTCGGCCGCCTCCACTCCGGGGAGCACGACGGCGCTGCCCAG
ACCCTTGCCCTGGTGGTCGGGCGAGACGCCGACGGTGGCCAGGAACCACGCGGGCTCCTTGGGCCGGTGC
GGCGCCAGGAGGCCTTCCATCTGTTGCTGCGCGGCCAGCCGGGAACCGCTCAACTCGGCCATGCGCGGGC
CGATCTCGGCGAACACCGCCCCCGCTTCGACGCTCTCCGGCGTGGTCCAGACCGCCACCGCGGCGCCGTC
GTCCGCGACCCACACCTTGCCGATGTCGAGCCCGACGCGCGTGAGGAAGAGTTCTTGCAGCTCGGTGACC
CGCTCGATGTGGCGGTCCGGATCGACGGTGTGGCGCGTGGCGGGGTAGTCGGCGAACGCGGCGGCGAGGG
TGCGTACGGCCCTGGGGACGTCGTCGCGGGTGGCGAGGCGCACCGTGGGCTTGTACTCGGTCATGGTTTA
GTTCCTCACCTTGTCGTATTATACTATGCCGATATACTATGCCGATGATTAATTGTCAACACGTGCTGAT
CAGATCCGAAAATGGATATACAAGCTCCCGGGAGCTTTTTGCAAAAGCCTAGGCCTCCAAAAAAGCCTCC
TCACTAC
Features (pLannotate 1.2.2; 20 found; start..end, strand, type, name):
    304..412     -  rep_origin     f1 ori (fragment): f1 bacteriophage origin of replication; arrow indicates direction of (+) strand synthesis
    413..524     -  polyA_signal   bGH poly(A) signal: bovine growth hormone polyadenylation signal
    739..1647    -  CDS            IGHG4 (fragment): IGHG4_HUMAN - Experimental evidence at protein level: Swiss-Prot protein existence level 1. Constant region of immunoglobulin heavy chains. Immunoglobulins, also known as antibodies, are membrane-bound or secreted glycoproteins produced by B lymphocytes. In the recognition phase of humoral immunity, the membrane-bound immunoglobulins serve as receptors which, upon binding of a specific antigen, trigger the clonal expansion and differentiation of B lymphocytes into immunoglobulins- secreting plasma cells. Secreted immunoglobulins mediate the effector phase of humoral immunity, which results in
   1951..1988    -  CDS            IgH signal sequence (fragment): signal sequence from the mouse immunoglobulin heavy chain variable region
   1992..2010    -  promoter       SP6 promoter: promoter for bacteriophage SP6 RNA polymerase
   2062..2105    -  intron         CMV intron (fragment): modified intron A from human cytomegalovirus
   2241..2444    -  promoter       CMV promoter: human cytomegalovirus (CMV) immediate early promoter
   2445..2748    -  enhancer       CMV enhancer: human cytomegalovirus immediate early enhancer
   2991..3007    -  protein_bind   lac operator: The lac repressor binds to the lac operator to inhibit transcription in E. coli. This inhibition can be relieved by adding lactose or isopropyl-β-D-thiogalactopyranoside (IPTG). lac repressor encoded by lacI
   3463..3482    +  CDS            lacZα (fragment): LacZα fragment of β-galactosidase; lacZ fragment
   3507..3524    -  terminator     rrnB T2 terminator (fragment): transcription terminator T2 from the E. coli rrnB gene
   3749..4337    -  rep_origin     ori: high-copy-number ColE1/pMB1/pBR322/pUC origin of replication
   4448..4472    +  CDS            KanR (fragment): aminoglycoside phosphotransferase; aph(3')-Ia; confers resistance to kanamycin
   4502..4598    +  promoter       AmpR promoter (fragment): bla
   4601..5461    +  CDS            AmpR: β-lactamase; bla; confers resistance to ampicillin, carbenicillin, and related antibiotics
   5514..5635    -  polyA_signal   SV40 poly(A) signal: SV40 polyadenylation signal
   5630..5755    -  CDS            ble (fragment): BLE_KLEPN - Experimental evidence at protein level: Swiss-Prot protein existence level 1. Binding protein with a strong affinity to the bleomycin family of antibiotics. Binds to CL990; an antimitotic-antibiotic compound. From Klebsiella pneumoniae.
   5765..6364    -  CDS            PuroR (fragment): puromycin N-acetyltransferase; pac from Streptomyces; confers resistance to puromycin
   6383..6430    -  promoter       EM7 promoter: synthetic bacterial promoter&nbsp
   6478..290     -  promoter       SV40 promoter (across the origin): SV40 enhancer and early promoter
