[The description below was written by a language model from this plasmid's Addgene catalogue record and pLannotate feature annotations shown in this document.]
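Description:
pD649-HAsp-SCN3B-Fc(DAPA)-AviTag-6xHis is a mammalian expression plasmid built on the pD649 backbone for producing the extracellular domain of human SCN3B, the sodium channel β3 subunit, as a secreted Fc fusion protein. It is propagated in E. coli as a high-copy plasmid through a ColE1/pUC-type origin and selected with ampicillin via a full-length β-lactamase gene. The sequenced record is about 6.5 kb, consistent with the stated backbone plus the 411 bp insert.

Expression is driven by the CMV immediate-early enhancer and promoter, followed by a fragment of CMV intron A. An SP6 promoter lies just upstream of the coding region, which would allow in vitro transcription, and also serves as a sequencing primer site. The open reading frame begins with a secretion signal, named "HAsp" in the construct name, although the annotation software matches a fragment of it to a mouse immunoglobulin heavy-chain signal sequence. The SCN3B ectodomain follows, cloned between preserved NotI and AscI sites. It is fused at its C terminus to a human IgG Fc region carrying the D265A and P329A (DAPA) substitutions, which are generally used to reduce Fc effector binding. The annotation assigns this region to IGHG4 by homology, whereas the catalogue entry says only human IgG. An AviTag for site-specific BirA biotinylation and a 6xHis tag for metal-affinity purification complete the fusion, and a bGH polyadenylation signal terminates the transcript.

A separate SV40 promoter/EM7 cassette with a puromycin resistance gene (annotated as a fragment) and an SV40 poly(A) signal could provide selection in mammalian cells. The depositor notes that some plasmids in this collection may carry an IS4-like transposase insertion upstream of the CMV promoter. None is annotated in this record. The construct belongs to a set made for mapping interactions among human IgSF cell-surface proteins.
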