Addgene plasmid #156529: pD649-HAsp-SCN3B-Fc(DAPA)-AviTag-6xHis
Purpose: Mammalian expression of cell-surface protein extracellular domain fused to Fc(DAPA)-Avi-6xHis. Protein is secreted from cells.
Depositing lab: Chris Garcia. Depositing organization: Stanford University. Publication: A Human IgSF Cell-Surface Interactome Reveals a Complex Network of Protein-Protein Interactions. Wojtowicz WM, Vielmetter J, Fernandes RA, Siepe DH, Eastman CL, Chisholm GB, Cox S, Klock H, Anderson PW, Rue SM, Miller JJ, Glaser SM, Bragstad ML, Vance J, Lam AW, Lesley SA, Zinn K, Garcia KC. Cell. 2020 Aug 20;182(4):1027-1043.e17. doi: 10.1016/j.cell.2020.07.025. PubMed 32822567.
Backbone
  Vector backbone: pD649
  Backbone size w/o insert (bp): 6106
  Vector type: Mammalian Expression
Growth in bacteria
  Bacterial resistance: Ampicillin, 100 μg/mL
  Growth temperature: 37°C
  Growth strain: DH5alpha
  Copy number: High Copy
Gene/Insert
  Gene/Insert name: SCN3B
  Species: H. sapiens (human)
  Insert size (bp): 411
  Mutation: Fc region of human IgG contains D265A and P329A mutations (DAPA)
  Entrez Gene: SCN3B (a.k.a. ATFB16, BRGDA7, HSA243396, SCNB3)
  Promoter: CMV/SP6
  Tag / fusion protein: Fc(DAPA)-AviTag-6xHis (C terminal on backbone)
  Cloning method: Restriction Enzyme; 5′ cloning site GCGGCCGC (not destroyed); 3′ cloning site GGCGCGCC (not destroyed)
  Sequencing primers: 5′ ATTTAGGTGACACTATAG; 3′ CACGTACCAGTTGAACTTCACC
Resource information
  A portion of this plasmid was derived from a plasmid made by: synthesis by ThermoFisher
Terms and licenses: Academic/Nonprofit Terms; Industry Terms: Not Available to Industry
Depositor comments: Some plasmids in this collection may have an IS4-like element ISVsa5 family transposase upstream of the CMV promoter.
How to cite: pD649-HAsp-SCN3B-Fc(DAPA)-AviTag-6xHis was a gift from Chris Garcia (Addgene plasmid # 156529 ; http://n2t.net/addgene:156529 ; RRID:Addgene_156529)
