>Addgene plasmid #156529 | pD649-HAsp-SCN3B-Fc(DAPA)-AviTag-6xHis | depositor partial sequence | sequence record 302168 | insert (extracellular domain)
TTTCCAGTGTGTGTGGAAGTGCCTTCTGAGACAGAGGCCGTGCAGGGCAACCCTATGAAGCTGAGATGCA
TCAGCTGCATGAAGCGCGAGGAAGTGGAAGCCACAACCGTGGTGGAATGGTTCTACAGACCCGAAGGCGG
CAAGGACTTCCTGATCTACGAGTACAGAAACGGCCACCAAGAGGTGGAAAGCCCCTTTCAGGGCAGACTG
CAGTGGAACGGCTCTAAGGATCTGCAGGACGTGTCCATCACCGTGCTGAACGTGACCCTGAACGACAGCG
GCCTGTACACCTGTAACGTGTCCAGAGAGTTCGAGTTCGAGGCCCACCGGCCTTTCGTGAAAACCACCAG
ACTGATCCCTCTGAGAGTGACCGAGGAAGCCGGCGAGGATTTCACCAGCGTGGTGTCTGAA
